>Addgene plasmid #156462 | pFUSE-rIgG-Fc2-ICAM1 | depositor full sequence | sequence record 302025 | pFUSE-rIgG-Fc2-ICAM1 sequence 5539 bps
GGATCTGCGATCGCTCCGGTGCCCGTCAGTGGGCAGAGCGCACATCGCCCACAGTCCCCGAGAAGTTGGG
GGGAGGGGTCGGCAATTGAACGGGTGCCTAGAGAAGGTGGCGCGGGGTAAACTGGGAAAGTGATGTCGTG
TACTGGCTCCGCCTTTTTCCCGAGGGTGGGGGAGAACCGTATATAAGTGCAGTAGTCGCCGTGAACGTTC
TTTTTCGCAACGGGTTTGCCGCCAGAACACAGCTGAAGCTTCGAGGGGCTCGCATCTCTCCTTCACGCGC
CCGCCGCCCTACCTGAGGCCGCCATCCACGCCGGTTGAGTCGCGTTCTGCCGCCTCCCGCCTGTGGTGCC
TCCTGAACTGCGTCCGCCGTCTAGGTAAGTTTAAAGCTCAGGTCGAGACCGGGCCTTTGTCCGGCGCTCC
CTTGGAGCCTACCTAGACTCAGCCGGCTCTCCACGCTTTGCCTGACCCTGCTTGCTCAACTCTACGTCTT
TGTTTCGTTTTCTGTTCTGCGCCGTTACAGATCCAAGCTGTGACCGGCGCCTACCTGAGATCACCGGCGA
AGGAGGGCCACCATGTACAGGATGCAACTCCTGTCTTGCATTGCACTAAGTCTTGCACTTGTCACGAATT
CGCAGGTATCCATCCATCCCAGAGAAGCCTTCCTGCCCCAGGGTGGGTCCGTGCAGGTGAACTGTTCTTC
CTCATGCAAGGAGGACCTCAGCCTGGGCTTGGAGACTCAGTGGCTGAAAGATGAGCTCGAGAGTGGACCC
AACTGGAAGCTGTTTGAGCTGAGCGAGATCGGGGAGGACAGCAGTCCGCTGTGCTTTGAGAACTGTGGCA
CCGTGCAGTCGTCCGCTTCCGCTACCATCACCGTGTATTCGTTTCCGGAGAGTGTGGAGCTGAGACCTCT
GCCAGCCTGGCAGCAAGTAGGCAAGGACCTCACCCTGCGCTGCCACGTGGATGGTGGAGCACCGCGGACC
CAGCTCTCAGCAGTGCTGCTCCGTGGGGAGGAGATACTGAGCCGCCAGCCAGTGGGTGGGCACCCCAAGG
ACCCCAAGGAGATCACATTCACGGTGCTGGCTAGCAGAGGGGACCACGGAGCCAATTTCTCATGCCGCAC
AGAACTGGATCTCAGGCCGCAAGGGCTGGCATTGTTCTCTAATGTCTCCGAGGCCAGGAGCCTCCGGACT
TTCGATCTTCCAGCTACCATCCCAAAGCTCGACACCCCTGACCTCCTGGAGGTGGGCACCCAGCAGAAGT
TGTTTTGCTCCCTGGAAGGCCTGTTTCCTGCCTCTGAAGCTCGGATATACCTGGAGCTGGGAGGCCAGAT
GCCGACCCAGGAGAGCACAAACAGCAGTGACTCTGTGTCAGCCACTGCCTTGGTAGAGGTGACTGAGGAG
TTCGACAGAACCCTGCCGCTGCGCTGCGTTTTGGAGCTAGCGGACCAGATCCTGGAGACGCAGAGGACCT
TAACAGTCTACAACTTTTCAGCTCCGGTCCTGACCCTGAGCCAGCTGGAGGTCTCGGAAGGGAGCCAAGT
AACTGTGAAGTGTGAAGCCCACAGTGGGTCGAAGGTGGTTCTTCTGAGCGGCGTCGAGCCTAGGCCACCC
ACCCCGCAGGTCCAATTCACACTGAATGCCAGCTCGGAGGATCACAAACGAAGCTTCTTTTGCTCTGCCG
CTCTGGAGGTGGCGGGAAAGTTCCTGTTTAAAAACCAGACCCTGGAACTGCACGTGCTGTATGGTCCTCG
GCTGGACGAGACGGACTGCTTGGGGAACTGGACCTGGCAAGAGGGGTCTCAGCAGACTCTGAAATGCCAG
GCCTGGGGGAACCCATCTCCTAAGATGACCTGCAGACGGAAGGCAGATGGTGCCCTGCTGCCCATCGGGG
TGGTGAAGTCTGTCAAACAGGAGATGAATGGTACATACGTGTGCCATGCCTTTAGCTCCCATGGGAATGT
CACCAGGAATGTGTACCTGACAGTACTGTACCACTCTCAAAATAACAGATCTAGCAAGCCCACGTGCCCA
CCCCCTGAACTCCTGGGGGGACCGTCTGTCTTCATCTTCCCCCCAAAACCCAAGGACACCCTCATGATCT
CACGCACCCCCGAGGTCACATGCGTGGTGGTGGACGTGAGCCAGGATGACCCCGAGGTGCAGTTCACATG
GTACATAAACAACGAGCAGGTGCGCACCGCCCGGCCGCCGCTACGGGAGCAGCAGTTCAACAGCACGATC
CGCGTGGTCAGCACCCTCCCCATCGCGCACCAGGACTGGCTGAGGGGCAAGGAGTTCAAGTGCAAAGTCC
ACAACAAGGCACTCCCGGCCCCCATCGAGAAAACCATCTCCAAAGCCAGAGGGCAGCCCCTGGAGCCGAA
GGTCTACACCATGGGCCCTCCCCGGGAGGAGCTGAGCAGCAGGTCGGTCAGCCTGACCTGCATGATCAAC
GGCTTCTACCCTTCCGACATCTCGGTGGAGTGGGAGAAGAACGGGAAGGCAGAGGACAACTACAAGACCA
CGCCGGCCGTGCTGGACAGCGACGGCTCCTACTTCCTCTACAGCAAGCTCTCAGTGCCCACGAGTGAGTG
GCAGCGGGGCGACGTCTTCACCTGCTCCGTGATGCACGAGGCCTTGCACAACCACTACACGCAGAAGTCC
ATCTCCCGCTCTCCGGGTAAATGAGCTAGCTGGCCAGACATGATAAGATACATTGATGAGTTTGGACAAA
CCACAACTAGAATGCAGTGAAAAAAATGCTTTATTTGTGAAATTTGTGATGCTATTGCTTTATTTGTAAC
CATTATAAGCTGCAATAAACAAGTTAACAACAACAATTGCATTCATTTTATGTTTCAGGTTCAGGGGGAG
GTGTGGGAGGTTTTTTAAAGCAAGTAAAACCTCTACAAATGTGGTATGGAATTAATTCTAAAATACAGCA
TAGCAAAACTTTAACCTCCAAATCAAGCCTCTACTTGAATCCTTTTCTGAGGGATGAATAAGGCATAGGC
ATCAGGGGCTGTTGCCAATGTGCATTAGCTGTTTGCAGCCTCACCTTCTTTCATGGAGTTTAAGATATAG
TGTATTTTCCCAAGGTTTGAACTAGCTCTTCATTTCTTTATGTTTTAAATGCACTGACCTCCCACATTCC
CTTTTTAGTAAAATATTCAGAAATAATTTAAATACATCATTGCAATGAAAATAAATGTTTTTTATTAGGC
AGAATCCAGATGCTCAAGGCCCTTCATAATATCCCCCAGTTTAGTAGTTGGACTTAGGGAACAAAGGAAC
CTTTAATAGAAATTGGACAGCAAGAAAGCGAGCTTCTAGCTTATCCTCAGTCCTGCTCCTCTGCCACAAA
GTGCACGCAGTTGCCGGCCGGGTCGCGCAGGGCGAACTCCCGCCCCCACGGCTGCTCGCCGATCTCGGTC
ATGGCCGGCCCGGAGGCGTCCCGGAAGTTCGTGGACACGACCTCCGACCACTCGGCGTACAGCTCGTCCA
GGCCGCGCACCCACACCCAGGCCAGGGTGTTGTCCGGCACCACCTGGTCCTGGACCGCGCTGATGAACAG
GGTCACGTCGTCCCGGACCACACCGGCGAAGTCGTCCTCCACGAAGTCCCGGGAGAACCCGAGCCGGTCG
GTCCAGAACTCGACCGCTCCGGCGACGTCGCGCGCGGTGAGCACCGGAACGGCACTGGTCAACTTGGCCA
TGATGGCTCCTCCTGTCAGGAGAGGAAAGAGAAGAAGGTTAGTACAATTGCTATAGTGAGTTGTATTATA
CTATGCAGATATACTATGCCAATGATTAATTGTCAAACTAGGGCTGCAGGGTTCATAGTGCCACTTTTCC
TGCACTGCCCCATCTCCTGCCCACCCTTTCCCAGGCATAGACAGTCAGTGACTTACCAAACTCACAGGAG
GGAGAAGGCAGAAGCTTGAGACAGACCCGCGGGACCGCCGAACTGCGAGGGGACGTGGCTAGGGCGGCTT
CTTTTATGGTGCGCCGGCCCTCGGAGGCAGGGCGCTCGGGGAGGCCTAGCGGCCAATCTGCGGTGGCAGG
AGGCGGGGCCGAAGGCCGTGCCTGACCAATCCGGAGCACATAGGAGTCTCAGCCCCCCGCCCCAAAGCAA
GGGGAAGTCACGCGCCTGTAGCGCCAGCGTGTTGTGAAATGGGGGCTTGGGGGGGTTGGGGCCCTGACTA
GTCAAAACAAACTCCCATTGACGTCAATGGGGTGGAGACTTGGAAATCCCCGTGAGTCAAACCGCTATCC
ACGCCCATTGATGTACTGCCAAAACCGCATCATCATGGTAATAGCGATGACTAATACGTAGATGTACTGC
CAAGTAGGAAAGTCCCATAAGGTCATGTACTGGGCATAATGCCAGGCGGGCCATTTACCGTCATTGACGT
CAATAGGGGGCGTACTTGGCATATGATACACTTGATGTACTGCCAAGTGGGCAGTTTACCGTAAATACTC
CACCCATTGACGTCAATGGAAAGTCCCTATTGGCGTTACTATGGGAACATACGTCATTATTGACGTCAAT
GGGCGGGGGTCGTTGGGCGGTCAGCCAGGCGGGCCATTTACCGTAAGTTATGTAACGCCTGCAGGTTAAT
TAAGAACATGTGAGCAAAAGGCCAGCAAAAGGCCAGGAACCGTAAAAAGGCCGCGTTGCTGGCGTTTTTC
CATAGGCTCCGCCCCCCTGACGAGCATCACAAAAATCGACGCTCAAGTCAGAGGTGGCGAAACCCGACAG
GACTATAAAGATACCAGGCGTTTCCCCCTGGAAGCTCCCTCGTGCGCTCTCCTGTTCCGACCCTGCCGCT
TACCGGATACCTGTCCGCCTTTCTCCCTTCGGGAAGCGTGGCGCTTTCTCATAGCTCACGCTGTAGGTAT
CTCAGTTCGGTGTAGGTCGTTCGCTCCAAGCTGGGCTGTGTGCACGAACCCCCCGTTCAGCCCGACCGCT
GCGCCTTATCCGGTAACTATCGTCTTGAGTCCAACCCGGTAAGACACGACTTATCGCCACTGGCAGCAGC
CACTGGTAACAGGATTAGCAGAGCGAGGTATGTAGGCGGTGCTACAGAGTTCTTGAAGTGGTGGCCTAAC
TACGGCTACACTAGAAGAACAGTATTTGGTATCTGCGCTCTGCTGAAGCCAGTTACCTTCGGAAAAAGAG
TTGGTAGCTCTTGATCCGGCAAACAAACCACCGCTGGTAGCGGTGGTTTTTTTGTTTGCAAGCAGCAGAT
TACGCGCAGAAAAAAAGGATCTCAAGAAGATCCTTTGATCTTTTCTACGGGGTCTGACGCTCAGTGGAAC
GAAAACTCACGTTAAGGGATTTTGGTCATGGCTAGTTAATTAACATTTAAATCAGCGGCCGCAATAAAAT
ATCTTTATTTTCATTACATCTGTGTGTTGGTTTTTTGTGTGAATCGTAACTAACATACGCTCTCCATCAA
AACAAAACGAAACAAAACAAACTAGCAAAATAGGCTGTCCCCAGTGCAAGTGCAGGTGCCAGAACATTTC
TCTATCGAA
Features (pLannotate 1.2.2; 15 found; start..end, strand, type, name):
     31..242     +  promoter       EF-1α core promoter: core promoter for human elongation factor EF-1α
    255..523     +  LTR            5' LTR (truncated): truncated 5' long terminal repeat (LTR) from human T-cell leukemia virus (HTLV) type 1
    573..632     +  sig_peptide    IL-2 signal sequence: human interleukin-2 signal sequence
    606..2006    +  CDS            Icam1 (fragment): ICAM1_MOUSE - Also known as Icam-1. Experimental evidence at protein level: Swiss-Prot protein existence level 1. ICAM proteins are ligands for the leukocyte adhesion protein LFA-1 (integrin alpha-L/beta-2). During leukocyte trans-endothelial migration, ICAM1 engagement promotes the assembly of endothelial apical cups through ARHGEF26/SGEF and RHOG activation (By similarity). From Mus musculus (Mouse).
   2013..2681    +  CDS            IGHG_RABIT (fragment): Experimental evidence at protein level: Swiss-Prot protein existence level 1. From Oryctolagus cuniculus (Rabbit).
   2704..2825    -  polyA_signal   SV40 poly(A) signal: SV40 polyadenylation signal
   2848..2919    -  CDS            large T antigen (fragment): large T antigen from SV40 (simian virus 40)
   2929..3323    -  polyA_signal   β-globin poly(A): human β-globin polyadenylation signal
   3340..3711    -  CDS            ble: BLE_STRHI - Experimental evidence at protein level: Swiss-Prot protein existence level 1. Binding protein with a strong affinity to the bleomycin family of antibiotics. From Streptoalloteichus hindustanus.
   3773..3816    -  promoter       EM7 promoter (fragment): synthetic bacterial promoter&nbsp
   4203..4302    -  promoter       CMV promoter (fragment): human cytomegalovirus (CMV) immediate early promoter
   4304..4607    -  enhancer       CMV enhancer: human cytomegalovirus immediate early enhancer
   4687..5275    -  rep_origin     ori: high-copy-number ColE1/pMB1/pBR322/pUC origin of replication
   5383..5431    +  polyA_signal   poly(A) signal: synthetic polyadenylation signal
   5442..5533    +  misc_feature   pause site: RNA polymerase II transcriptional pause signal from the human α2 globin gene
