>Addgene plasmid #156462 | pFUSE-rIgG-Fc2-ICAM1 | addgene full sequence | sequence record 311153 | Addgene NGS Result
GAACATTTCTCTATCGAAGGATCTGCGATCGCTCCGGTGCCCGTCAGTGGGCAGAGCGCACATCGCCCAC
AGTCCCCGAGAAGTTGGGGGGAGGGGTCGGCAATTGAACGGGTGCCTAGAGAAGGTGGCGCGGGGTAAAC
TGGGAAAGTGATGTCGTGTACTGGCTCCGCCTTTTTCCCGAGGGTGGGGGAGAACCGTATATAAGTGCAG
TAGTCGCCGTGAACGTTCTTTTTCGCAACGGGTTTGCCGCCAGAACACAGCTGAAGCTTCGAGGGGCTCG
CATCTCTCCTTCACGCGCCCGCCGCCCTACCTGAGGCCGCCATCCACGCCGGTTGAGTCGCGTTCTGCCG
CCTCCCGCCTGTGGTGCCTCCTGAACTGCGTCCGCCGTCTAGGTAAGTTTAAAGCTCAGGTCGAGACCGG
GCCTTTGTCCGGCGCTCCCTTGGAGCCTACCTAGACTCAGCCGGCTCTCCACGCTTTGCCTGACCCTGCT
TGCTCAACTCTACGTCTTTGTTTCGTTTTCTGTTCTGCGCCGTTACAGATCCAAGCTGTGACCGGCGCCT
ACCTGAGATCACCGGCGAAGGAGGGCCACCATGTACAGGATGCAACTCCTGTCTTGCATTGCACTAAGTC
TTGCACTTGTCACGAATTCGCAGGTATCCATCCATCCCAGAGAAGCCTTCCTGCCCCAGGGTGGGTCCGT
GCAGGTGAACTGTTCTTCCTCATGCAAGGAGGACCTCAGCCTGGGCTTGGAGACTCAGTGGCTGAAAGAT
GAGCTCGAGAGTGGATCCAACTGGAAGCTGTTTGAGCTGAGCGAGATCGGGGAGGACAGCAGTCCGCTGT
GCTTTGAGAACTGTGGCACCGTGCAGTCGTCCGCTTCCGCTACCATCACCGTGTATTCGTTTCCGGAGAG
TGTGGAGCTGAGACCTCTGCCAGCCTGGCAGCAAGTAGGCAAGGACCTCACCCTGCGCTGCCACGTGGAT
GGTGGAGCACCGCGGACCCAGCTCTCAGCAGTGCTGCTCCGTGGGGAGGAGATACTGAGCCGCCAGCCAG
TGGGTGGGCACCCCAAGGACCCCAAGGAGATCACATTCACGGTGCTGGCTAGCAGAGGGGACCACGGAGC
CAATTTCTCATGCCGCACAGAACTGGATCTCAGGCCGCAAGGGCTGGCATTGTTCTCTAATGTCTCCGAG
GCCAGGAGCCTCCGGACTTTCGATCTTCCAGCTACCATCCCAAAGCTCGACACCCCTGACCTCCTGGAGG
TGGGCACCCAGCAGAAGTTGTTTTGCTCCCCGGAAGGCCTGTTTCCTGCCTCTGAAGCTCGGATATACCT
GGAGCTGGGAGGCCAGATGCCGACCCAGGAGAGCACAAACAGCAGTGACTCTGTGTCAGCCACTGCCTTG
GTAGAGGTGACTGAGGAGTTCGACAGAACCCTGCCGCTGCGCTGCGTTTTGGAGCTAGCGGACCAGATCC
TGGAGACGCAGAGGACCTTAACAGTCTACAACTTTTCAGCTCCGGTCCTGACCCTGAGCCAGCTGGAGGT
CTCGGAAGGGAGCCAAGTAACTGTGAAGTGTGAAGCCCACAGTGGGTCGAAGGTGGTTCTTCTGAGCGGC
GTCGAGCCTAGGCCACCCACCCCGCAGGTCCAATTCACACTGAATGCCAGCTCGGAGGATCACAAACGAA
GCTTCTTTTGCTCTGCCGCTCTGGAGGTGGCGGGAAAGTTCCTGTTTAAAAACCAGACCCTGGAACTGCA
CGTGCTGTATGGTCCTCGGCTGGACGAGACGGACTGCTTGGGGAACTGGACCTGGCAAGAGGGGTCTCAG
CAGACTCTGAAATGCCAGGCCTGGGGGAACCCATCTCCTAAGATGACCTGCAGACGGAAGGCAGATGGTG
CCCTGCTGCCCATCGGGGTGGTGAAGTCTGTCAAACAGGAGATGAATGGTACATACGTGTGCCATGCCTT
TAGCTCCCATGGGAATGTCACCAGGAATGTGTACCTGACAGTACTGTACCACTCTCAAAATAACAGATCT
AGCAAGCCCACGTGCCCACCCCCTGAACTCCTGGGGGGACCGTCTGTCTTCATCTTCCCCCCAAAACCCA
AGGACACCCTCATGATCTCACGCACCCCCGAGGTCACATGCGTGGTGGTGGACGTGAGCCAGGATGACCC
CGAGGTGCAGTTCACATGGTACATAAACAACGAGCAGGTGCGCACCGCCCGGCCGCCGCTACGGGAGCAG
CAGTTCAACAGCACGATCCGCGTGGTCAGCACCCTCCCCATCGCGCACCAGGACTGGCTGAGGGGCAAGG
AGTTCAAGTGCAAAGTCCACAACAAGGCACTCCCGGCCCCCATCGAGAAAACCATCTCCAAAGCCAGAGG
GCAGCCCCTGGAGCCGAAGGTCTACACCATGGGCCCTCCCCGGGAGGAGCTGAGCAGCAGGTCGGTCAGC
CTGACCTGCATGATCAACGGCTTCTACCCTTCCGACATCTCGGTGGAGTGGGAGAAGAACGGGAAGGCAG
AGGACAACTACAAGACCACGCCGGCCGTGCTGGACAGCGACGGCTCCTACTTCCTCTACAGCAAGCTCTC
AGTGCCCACGAGTGAGTGGCAGCGGGGCGACGTCTTCACCTGCTCCGTGATGCACGAGGCCTTGCACAAC
CACTACACGCAGAAGTCCATCTCCCGCTCTCCGGGTAAATGAGCTAGCTGGCCAGACATGATAAGATACA
TTGATGAGTTTGGACAAACCACAACTAGAATGCAGTGAAAAAAATGCTTTATTTGTGAAATTTGTGATGC
TATTGCTTTATTTGTAACCATTATAAGCTGCAATAAACAAGTTAACAACAACAATTGCATTCATTTTATG
TTTCAGGTTCAGGGGGAGGTGTGGGAGGTTTTTTAAAGCAAGTAAAACCTCTACAAATGTGGTATGGAAT
TAATTCTAAAATACAGCATAGCAAAACTTTAACCTCCAAATCAAGCCTCTACTTGAATCCTTTTCTGAGG
GATGAATAAGGCATAGGCATCAGGGGCTGTTGCCAATGTGCATTAGCTGTTTGCAGCCTCACCTTCTTTC
ATGGAGTTTAAGATATAGTGTATTTTCCCAAGGTTTGAACTAGCTCTTCATTTCTTTATGTTTTAAATGC
ACTGACCTCCCACATTCCCTTTTTAGTAAAATATTCAGAAATAATTTAAATACATCATTGCAATGAAAAT
AAATGTTTTTTATTAGGCAGAATCCAGATGCTCAAGGCCCTTCATAATATCCCCCAGTTTAGTAGTTGGA
CTTAGGGAACAAAGGAACCTTTAATAGAAATTGGACAGCAAGAAAGCGAGCTTCTAGCTTATCCTCAGTC
CTGCTCCTCTGCCACAAAGTGCACGCAGTTGCCGGCCGGGTCGCGCAGGGCGAACTCCCGCCCCCACGGC
TGCTCGCCGATCTCGGTCATGGCCGGCCCGGAGGCGTCCCGGAAGTTCGTGGACACGACCTCCGACCACT
CGGCGTACAGCTCGTCCAGGCCGCGCACCCACACCCAGGCCAGGGTGTTGTCCGGCACCACCTGGTCCTG
GACCGCGCTGATGAACAGGGTCACGTCGTCCCGGACCACACCGGCGAAGTCGTCCTCCACGAAGTCCCGG
GAGAACCCGAGCCGGTCGGTCCAGAACTCGACCGCTCCGGCGACGTCGCGCGCGGTGAGCACCGGAACGG
CACTGGTCAACTTGGCCATGATGGCTCCTCCTGTCAGGAGAGGAAAGAGAAGAAGGTTAGTACAATTGCT
ATAGTGAGTTGTATTATACTATGCAGATATACTATGCCAATGATTAATTGTCAAACTAGGGCTGCAGGGT
TCATAGTGCCACTTTTCCTGCACTGCCCCATCTCCTGCCCACCCTTTCCCAGGCATAGACAGTCAGTGAC
TTACCAAACTCACAGGAGGGAGAAGGCAGAAGCTTGAGACAGACCCGCGGGACCGCCGAACTGCGAGGGG
ACGTGGCTAGGGCGGCTTCTTTTATGGTGCGCCGGCCCTCGGAGGCAGGGCGCTCGGGGAGGCCTAGCGG
CCAATCTGCGGTGGCAGGAGGCGGGGCCGAAGGCCGTGCCTGACCAATCCGGAGCACATAGGAGTCTCAG
CCCCCCGCCCCAAAGCAAGGGGAAGTCACGCGCCTGTAGCGCCAGCGTGTTGTGAAATGGGGGCTTGGGG
GGGTTGGGGCCCTGACTAGTCAAAACAAACTCCCATTGACGTCAATGGGGTGGAGACTTGGAAATCCCCG
TGAGTCAAACCGCTATCCACGCCCATTGATGTACTGCCAAAACCGCATCATCATGGTAATAGCGATGACT
AATACGTAGATGTACTGCCAAGTAGGAAAGTCCCATAAGGTCATGTACTGGGCATAATGCCAGGCGGGCC
ATTTACCGTCATTGACGTCAATAGGGGGCGTACTTGGCATATGATACACTTGATGTACTGCCAAGTGGGC
AGTTTACCGTAAATACTCCACCCATTGACGTCAATGGAAAGTCCCTATTGGCGTTACTATGGGAACATAC
GTCATTATTGACGTCAATGGGCGGGGGTCGTTGGGCGGTCAGCCAGGCGGGCCATTTACCGTAAGTTATG
TAACGCCTGCAGGTTAATTAAGAACATGTGAGCAAAAGGCCAGCAAAAGGCCAGGAACCGTAAAAAGGCC
GCGTTGCTGGCGTTTTTCCATAGGCTCCGCCCCCCTGACGAGCATCACAAAAATCGACGCTCAAGTCAGA
GGTGGCGAAACCCGACAGGACTATAAAGATACCAGGCGTTTCCCCCTGGAAGCTCCCTCGTGCGCTCTCC
TGTTCCGACCCTGCCGCTTACCGGATACCTGTCCGCCTTTCTCCCTTCGGGAAGCGTGGCGCTTTCTCAT
AGCTCACGCTGTAGGTATCTCAGTTCGGTGTAGGTCGTTCGCTCCAAGCTGGGCTGTGTGCACGAACCCC
CCGTTCAGCCCGACCGCTGCGCCTTATCCGGTAACTATCGTCTTGAGTCCAACCCGGTAAGACACGACTT
ATCGCCACTGGCAGCAGCCACTGGTAACAGGATTAGCAGAGCGAGGTATGTAGGCGGTGCTACAGAGTTC
TTGAAGTGGTGGCCTAACTACGGCTACACTAGAAGAACAGTATTTGGTATCTGCGCTCTGCTGAAGCCAG
TTACCTTCGGAAAAAGAGTTGGTAGCTCTTGATCCGGCAAACAAACCACCGCTGGTAGCGGTGGTTTTTT
TGTTTGCAAGCAGCAGATTACGCGCAGAAAAAAAGGATCTCAAGAAGATCCTTTGATCTTTTCTACGGGG
TCTGACGCTCAGTGGAACGAAAACTCACGTTAAGGGATTTTGGTCATGGCTAGTTAATTAACATTTAAAT
CAGCGGCCGCAATAAAATATCTTTATTTTCATTACATCTGTGTGTTGGTTTTTTGTGTGAATCGTAACTA
ACATACGCTCTCCATCAAAACAAAACGAAACAAAACAAACTAGCAAAATAGGCTGTCCCCAGTGCAAGTG
CAGGTGCCA
Features (pLannotate 1.2.2; 15 found; start..end, strand, type, name):
     49..260     +  promoter       EF-1α core promoter: core promoter for human elongation factor EF-1α
    273..541     +  LTR            5' LTR (truncated): truncated 5' long terminal repeat (LTR) from human T-cell leukemia virus (HTLV) type 1
    591..650     +  sig_peptide    IL-2 signal sequence: human interleukin-2 signal sequence
    624..2024    +  CDS            Icam1 (fragment): ICAM1_MOUSE - Also known as Icam-1. Experimental evidence at protein level: Swiss-Prot protein existence level 1. ICAM proteins are ligands for the leukocyte adhesion protein LFA-1 (integrin alpha-L/beta-2). During leukocyte trans-endothelial migration, ICAM1 engagement promotes the assembly of endothelial apical cups through ARHGEF26/SGEF and RHOG activation (By similarity). From Mus musculus (Mouse).
   2031..2699    +  CDS            IGHG_RABIT (fragment): Experimental evidence at protein level: Swiss-Prot protein existence level 1. From Oryctolagus cuniculus (Rabbit).
   2722..2843    -  polyA_signal   SV40 poly(A) signal: SV40 polyadenylation signal
   2866..2937    -  CDS            large T antigen (fragment): large T antigen from SV40 (simian virus 40)
   2947..3341    -  polyA_signal   β-globin poly(A): human β-globin polyadenylation signal
   3358..3729    -  CDS            ble: BLE_STRHI - Experimental evidence at protein level: Swiss-Prot protein existence level 1. Binding protein with a strong affinity to the bleomycin family of antibiotics. From Streptoalloteichus hindustanus.
   3791..3834    -  promoter       EM7 promoter (fragment): synthetic bacterial promoter&nbsp
   4221..4320    -  promoter       CMV promoter (fragment): human cytomegalovirus (CMV) immediate early promoter
   4322..4625    -  enhancer       CMV enhancer: human cytomegalovirus immediate early enhancer
   4705..5293    -  rep_origin     ori: high-copy-number ColE1/pMB1/pBR322/pUC origin of replication
   5401..5449    +  polyA_signal   poly(A) signal: synthetic polyadenylation signal
   5460..12      +  misc_feature   pause site (across the origin): RNA polymerase II transcriptional pause signal from the human α2 globin gene
