[The description below was written by a language model from this plasmid's Addgene catalogue record and pLannotate feature annotations shown in this document.]
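Description:
pFUSE-rIgG-Fc2-ICAM1 is a 5.5 kb mammalian expression plasmid built on the commercial pFUSE Fc-fusion backbone and designed to produce a secreted, soluble form of mouse ICAM1 (CD54) fused to a rabbit IgG Fc region. It replicates in E. coli from a high-copy ColE1/pUC-type origin. A single Sh ble gene provides Zeocin resistance in both hosts, because it sits behind tandem promoters: CMV enhancer/promoter elements for mammalian cells and the bacterial EM7 promoter for E. coli. This marker cassette ends in a human β-globin polyadenylation signal and runs in the opposite orientation to the fusion gene.

The payload is driven by the composite hEF1-HTLV promoter, which combines the human EF-1α core promoter with a truncated HTLV-1 5' LTR segment. The open reading frame begins with the human IL-2 signal sequence, which replaces the native ICAM1 signal peptide. The mouse ICAM1 fragment follows, cloned between EcoRI and BglII, and its membrane domain is replaced by the rabbit IgG heavy-chain Fc, so ICAM1 lies N-terminal to the Fc. An SV40 poly(A) signal is annotated just downstream of the fusion, although on the opposite strand. A synthetic poly(A) signal and an α2-globin transcriptional pause site lie upstream of the EF-1α promoter, presumably limiting read-through into the cassette.

The ICAM1 sequence carries P66S and L234P substitutions, which the depositor states do not affect function. The repository and depositor sequence records give the same feature layout, differing only in their start coordinate. The stated purpose is expression of the rabbit Fc-ICAM1 fusion in mammalian cells. ICAM1 is a ligand for the integrin LFA-1, and the associated study concerns B cell motility and cell contacts in germinal centers, but the record does not describe the specific assays in which the protein was used.
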