Addgene plasmid #156462: pFUSE-rIgG-Fc2-ICAM1
Purpose: Expresses a rabbit Fc-ICAM1 fusion protein in mammalian cells
Depositing lab: Dirk Mielenz. Depositing organization: Universitaetsklinikum Erlangen. Publication: B Cell Speed and B-FDC Contacts in Germinal Centers Determine Plasma Cell Output via Swiprosin-1/EFhd2. Reimer D, Meyer-Hermann M, Rakhymzhan A, Steinmetz T, Tripal P, Thomas J, Boettcher M, Mougiakakos D, Schulz SR, Urbanczyk S, Hauser AE, Niesner RA, Mielenz D. Cell Rep. 2020 Aug 11;32(6):108030. doi: 10.1016/j.celrep.2020.108030. PubMed 32783949.
Backbone
  Vector backbone: pFUSE
  Backbone manufacturer: Invivogen
  Backbone size w/o insert (bp): 4179
  Total vector size (bp): 5539
  Vector type: Mammalian Expression, Bacterial Expression
  Selectable markers: Zeocin
Growth in bacteria
  Bacterial resistance: Bleocin (Zeocin), 50 μg/mL
  Growth temperature: 37°C
  Growth strain: DH5alpha
  Copy number: Unknown
Gene/Insert
  Gene/Insert name: Intercellular Adhesion Molecule 1 (alt name: ICAM1)
  Species: M. musculus (mouse)
  Insert size (bp): 1387
  Mutation: endogenous signal peptide replaced with IL2 signal sequence; membrane domain replaced with rabbit IgG Fc, P66S and L234P in ICAM (based on open reading frame) - please see depositor comments
  Entrez Gene: Icam1 (a.k.a. CD54, Icam-1, Ly-47, MALA-2)
  Promoter: hEF1-HTLC
  Tag / fusion protein: ICAM1-rFc (N terminal on insert)
  Cloning method: Restriction Enzyme; 5′ cloning site EcoRI (not destroyed); 3′ cloning site BglII (not destroyed)
  Sequencing primers: 5′ tgtcacgaattcgcaggtatccatccatcccagagaag; 3′ atgcagatctgttattttgagagtggtacagt
Terms and licenses: Academic/Nonprofit Terms; Industry Terms: Not Available to Industry
Depositor comments: Depositor confirms P66S and L234P mutations does not affect plasmid function.
How to cite: pFUSE-rIgG-Fc2-ICAM1 was a gift from Dirk Mielenz (Addgene plasmid # 156462 ; http://n2t.net/addgene:156462 ; RRID:Addgene_156462)
